>Addgene plasmid #220292 | GFP-Bcl-2-K17R | addgene full sequence | sequence record 436537 | Addgene NGS Result
CATGCATTAGTTATTAATAGTAATCAATTACGGGGTCATTAGTTCATAGCCCATATATGGAGTTCCGCGT
TACATAACTTACGGTAAATGGCCCGCCTGGCTGACCGCCCAACGACCCCCGCCCATTGACGTCAATAATG
ACGTATGTTCCCATAGTAACGCCAATAGGGACTTTCCATTGACGTCAATGGGTGGAGTATTTACGGTAAA
CTGCCCACTTGGCAGTACATCAAGTGTATCATATGCCAAGTACGCCCCCTATTGACGTCAATGACGGTAA
ATGGCCCGCCTGGCATTATGCCCAGTACATGACCTTATGGGACTTTCCTACTTGGCAGTACATCTACGTA
TTAGTCATCGCTATTACCATGGTGATGCGGTTTTGGCAGTACATCAATGGGCGTGGATAGCGGTTTGACT
CACGGGGATTTCCAAGTCTCCACCCCATTGACGTCAATGGGAGTTTGTTTTGGCACCAAAATCAACGGGA
CTTTCCAAAATGTCGTAACAACTCCGCCCCATTGACGCAAATGGGCGGTAGGCGTGTACGGTGGGAGGTC
TATATAAGCAGAGCTGGTTTAGTGAACCGTCAGATCCGCTAGCCGCCACCATGGTGAGCAAGGGCGAGGA
GCTGTTCACCGGGGTGGTGCCCATCCTGGTCGAGCTGGACGGCGACGTAAACGGCCACAAGTTCAGCGTG
TCCGGCGAGGGCGAGGGCGATGCCACCTACGGCAAGCTGACCCTGAAGTTCATCTGCACCACCGGCAAGC
TGCCCGTGCCCTGGCCCACCCTCGTGACCACCTTGACCTACGGCGTGCAGTGCTTCGCCCGCTACCCCGA
CCACATGAAGCAGCACGACTTCTTCAAGTCCGCCATGCCCGAAGGCTACGTCCAGGAGCGCACCATCTTC
TTCAAGGACGACGGCAACTACAAGACCCGCGCCGAGGTGAAGTTCGAGGGCGACACCCTGGTGAACCGCA
TCGAGCTGAAGGGCATCGACTTCAAGGAGGACGGCAACATCCTGGGGCACAAGCTGGAGTACAACTACAA
CAGCCACAAGGTCTATATCACCGCCGACAAGCAGAAGAACGGCATCAAGGTGAACTTCAAGACCCGCCAC
AACATCGAGGACGGCAGCGTGCAGCTCGCCGACCACTACCAGCAGAACACCCCCATCGGCGACGGCCCCG
TGCTGCTGCCCGACAACCACTACCTGAGCACCCAGTCCGCCCTGAGCAAAGACCCCAACGAGAAGCGCGA
TCACATGGTCCTGCTGGAGTTCGTGACCGCCGCCGGGATCACTCTCGGCATGGACGAGCTGTACAAGCTC
AGATCTATGGCGCACGCTGGGAGAACGGGGTACGATAACCGGGAGATAGTGATGCGGTACATCCATTATA
AGCTGTCGCAGAGGGGCTACGAGTGGGATGCGGGAGATGTGGGCGCCGCGCCCCCGGGGGCCGCCCCCGC
ACCGGGCATCTTCTCCTCCCAGCCCGGGCACACGCCCCATCCAGCCGCATCCCGCGACCCGGTCGCCAGG
ACCTCGCCGCTGCAGACCCCGGCTGCCCCCGGCGCCGCCGCGGGGCCTGCGCTCAGCCCGGTGCCACCTG
TGGTCCACCTGACCCTCCGCCAGGCCGGCGACGACTTCTCCCGCCGCTACCGCCGCGACTTCGCCGAGAT
GTCCAGCCAGCTGCACCTGACGCCCTTCACCGCGCGGGGACGCTTTGCCACGGTGGTGGAGGAGCTCTTC
AGGGACGGGGTGAACTGGGGGAGGATTGTGGCCTTCTTTGAGTTCGGTGGGGTCATGTGTGTGGAGAGCG
TCAACCGGGAGATGTCGCCCCTGGTGGACAACATCGCCCTGTGGATGACTGAGTACCTGAACCGGCACCT
GCACACCTGGATCCAGGATAACGGAGGCTGGGATGCCTTTGTGGAACTGTACGGCCCCAGCATGCGGCCT
CTGTTTGATTTCTCCTGGCTGTCTCTGAAGACTCTGCTCAGTTTGGCCCTGGTGGGAGCTTGCATCACCC
TGGGTGCCTATCTGAGCCACAAGTGAGAATTCTGCAGTCGACGGTACCGCGGGCCCGGGATCCACCGGAT
CTAGATAACTGATCATAATCAGCCATACCACATTTGTAGAGGTTTTACTTGCTTTAAAAAACCTCCCACA
CCTCCCCCTGAACCTGAAACATAAAATGAATGCAATTGTTGTTGTTAACTTGTTTATTGCAGCTTATAAT
GGTTACAAATAAAGCAATAGCATCACAAATTTCACAAATAAAGCATTTTTTTCACTGCATTCTAGTTGTG
GTTTGTCCAAACTCATCAATGTATCTTAACGCGTAAATTGTAAGCGTTAATATTTTGTTAAAATTCGCGT
TAAATTTTTGTTAAATCAGCTCATTTTTTAACCAATAGGCCGAAATCGGCAAAATCCCTTATAAATCAAA
AGAATAGACCGAGATAGGGT
[37 nt withheld, positions 2471-2507]
AAAGAACGTGGACTCCAACGTCAAAGG
[49 nt withheld, positions 2535-2583]
T
[91 nt withheld, positions 2585-2675]
G
[124 nt withheld, positions 2677-2800]
CAGGTGGCACTTTTCGGGGAAATGTGCGCGGAACCCCTATTTGTTTATTTTTCTAAATACATTCAAATAT
GTATCCGCTCATGAGACAATAACCCTGATAAATGCTTCAATAATATTGAAAAAGGAAGAGTCCTGAGGCG
GAAAGAACCAGCTGTGGAATGTGTGTCAGTTAGGGTGTGGAAAGTCCCCAGGCTCCCCAGCAGGCAGAAG
TATGCAAAGCATGCATCTCAATTAGTCAGCAACCAGGTGTGGAAAGTCCCCAGGCTCCCCAGCAGGCAGA
AGTATGCAAAGCATGCATCTCAATTAGTCAGCAACCATAGTCCCGCCCCTAACTCCGCCCATCCCGCCCC
TAACTCCGCCCAGTTCCGCCCATTCTCCGCCCCATGGCTGACTAATTTTTTTTATTTATGCAGAGGCCGA
GGCCGCCTCGGCCTCTGAGCTATTCCAGAAGTAGTGAGGAGGCTTTTTTGGAGGCCTAGGCTTTTGCAAA
GATCGATCAAGAGACAGGATGAGGATCGTTTCGCATGATTGAACAAGATGGATTGCACGCAGGTTCTCCG
GCCGCTTGGGTGGAGAGGCTATTCGGCTATGACTGGGCACAACAGACAATCGGCTGCTCTGATGCCGCCG
TGTTCCGGCTGTCAGCGCAGGGGCGCCCGGTTCTTTTTGTCAAGACCGACCTGTCCGGTGCCCTGAATGA
ACTGCAAGACGAGGCAGCGCGGCTATCGTGGCTGGCCACGACGGGCGTTCCTTGCGCAGCTGTGCTCGAC
GTTGTCACTGAAGCGGGAAGGGACTGGCTGCTATTGGGCGAAGTGCCGGGGCAGGATCTCCTGTCATCTC
ACCTTGCTCCTGCCGAGAAAGTATCCATCATGGCTGATGCAATGCGGCGGCTGCATACGCTTGATCCGGC
TACCTGCCCATTCGACCACCAAGCGAAACATCGCATCGAGCGAGCACGTACTCGGATGGAAGCCGGTCTT
GTCGATCAGGATGATCTGGACGAAGAGCATCAGGGGCTCGCGCCAGCCGAACTGTTCGCCAGGCTCAAGG
CGAGCATGCCCGACGGCGAGGATCTCGTCGTGACCCATGGCGATGCCTGCTTGCCGAATATCATGGTGGA
AAATGGCCGCTTTTCTGGATTCATCGACTGTGGCCGGCTGGGTGTGGCGGACCGCTATCAGGACATAGCG
TTGGCTACCCGTGATATTGCTGAAGAGCTTGGCGGCGAATGGGCTGACCGCTTCCTCGTGCTTTACGGTA
TCGCCGCTCCCGATTCGCAGCGCATCGCCTTCTATCGCCTTCTTGACGAGTTCTTCTGAGCGGGACTCTG
GGGTTCGAAATGACCGACCAAGCGACGCCCAACCTGCCATCACGAGATTTCGATTCCACCGCCGCCTTCT
ATGAAAGGTTGGGCTTCGGAATCGTTTTCCGGGACGCCGGCTGGATGATCCTCCAGCGCGGGGATCTCAT
GCTGGAGTTCTTCGCCCACCCTAGGGGGAGGCTAACTGAAACACGGAAGGAGACAATACCGGAAGGAACC
CGCGCTATGACGGCAATAAAAAGACAGAATAAAACGCACGGTGTTGGGTCGTTTGTTCATAAACGCGGGG
TTCGGTCCCAGGGCTGGCACTCTGTCGATACCCCACCGAGACCCCATTGGGGCCAATACGCCCGCGTTTC
TTCCTTTTCCCCACCCCACCCCCCAAGTTCGGGTGAAGGCCCAGGGCTCGCAGCCAACGTCGGGGCGGCA
GGCCCTGCCATAGCCTCAGGTTACTCATATATACTTTAGATTGATTTAAAACTTCATTTTTAATTTAAAA
GGATCTAGGTGAAGATCCTTTTTGATAATCTCATGACCAAAATCCCTTAACGTGAGTTTTCGTTCCACTG
AGCGTCAGACCCCGTAGAAAAGATCAAAGGATCTTCTTGAGATCCTTTTTTTCTGCGCGTAATCTGCTGC
TTGCAAACAAAAAAACCACCGCTACCAGCGGTGGTTTGTTTGCCGGATCAAGAGCTACCAACTCTTTTTC
CGAAGGTAACTGGCTTCAGCAGAGCGCAGATACCAAATACTGTTCTTCTAGTGTAGCCGTAGTTAGGCCA
CCACTTCAAGAACTCTGTAGCACCGCCTACATACCTCGCTCTGCTAATCCTGTTACCAGTGGCTGCTGCC
AGTGGCGATAAGTCGTGTCTTACCGGGTTGGACTCAAGACGATAGTTACCGGATAAGGCGCAGCGGTCGG
GCTGAACGGGGGGTTCGTGCACACAGCCCAGCTTGGAGCGAACGACCTACACCGAACTGAGATACCTACA
GCGTGAGCTATGAGAAAGCGCCACGCTTCCCGAAGGGAGAAAGGCGGACAGGTATCCGGTAAGCGGCAGG
GTCGGAACAGGAGAGCGCACGAGGGAGCTTCCAGGGGGAAACGCCTGGTATCTTTATAGTCCTGTCGGGT
TTCGCCACCTCTGACTTGAGCGTCGATTTTTGTGATGCTCGTCAGGGGGGCGGAGCCTATGGAAAAACGC
CAGCAACGCGGCCTTTTTACGGTTCCTGGCCTTTTGCTGGCCTTTTGCTCACATGTTCTTTCCTGCGTTA
TCCCCTGATTCTGTGGATAACCGTATTACCGC
Features (pLannotate 1.2.2; 15 found; start..end, strand, type, name):
     68..371     +  enhancer       CMV enhancer: human cytomegalovirus immediate early enhancer
    372..575     +  promoter       CMV promoter: human cytomegalovirus (CMV) immediate early promoter
    611..1327    +  CDS            Emerald: Emerald is a basic (constitutively fluorescent) green fluorescent protein published in 1998, derived from Aequorea victoria. It is reported to be a very rapidly-maturing weak dimer.
   1337..2053    +  CDS            BCL2: BCL2_HUMAN - Experimental evidence at protein level: Swiss-Prot protein existence level 1. Suppresses apoptosis in a variety of cell systems including factor-dependent lymphohematopoietic and neural cells. Regulates cell death by controlling the mitochondrial membrane permeability. Appears to function in a feedback loop system with caspases. Inhibits caspase activity either by preventing the release of cytochrome c from the mitochondria and/or by binding to the apoptosis-activating factor (APAF-1). May attenuate inflammation by impairing NLRP1-inflammasome activation, hence CASP1 activation an
   2057..2093    +  misc_feature   MCS (fragment): multiple cloning site
   2110..2194    +  CDS            large T antigen (fragment): large T antigen from SV40 (simian virus 40)
   2217..2338    +  polyA_signal   SV40 poly(A) signal: SV40 polyadenylation signal
   2372..2800    -  rep_origin     f1 ori (sequence partly withheld): f1 bacteriophage origin of replication; arrow indicates direction of (+) strand synthesis
   2827..2931    +  promoter       AmpR promoter: bla
   2933..3290    +  promoter       SV40 promoter: SV40 enhancer and early promoter
   3325..4119    +  CDS            NeoR/KanR: aminoglycoside phosphotransferase from Tn5; aph(3')-II (or nptII); confers resistance to neomycin, kanamycin, and G418 (Geneticin®)
   4140..4292    +  CDS            ble (fragment): BLE_KLEPN - Experimental evidence at protein level: Swiss-Prot protein existence level 1. Binding protein with a strong affinity to the bleomycin family of antibiotics. Binds to CL990; an antimitotic-antibiotic compound. From Klebsiella pneumoniae.
   4351..4398    +  polyA_signal   HSV TK poly(A) signal: herpes simplex virus thymidine kinase polyadenylation signal (Cole and Stacy, 1985)
   4489..4505    -  polyA_signal   bGH poly(A) signal (fragment): bovine growth hormone polyadenylation signal
   4727..5315    +  rep_origin     ori: high-copy-number ColE1/pMB1/pBR322/pUC origin of replication
