[The description below was written by a language model from this plasmid's Addgene catalogue record and pLannotate feature annotations shown in this document.]
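Description:
GFP-Bcl-2-K17R is a mammalian expression plasmid built on the pEMD-C1 backbone, a C1-style fluorescent-protein fusion vector. It encodes human BCL2 carrying a lysine-to-arginine substitution at residue 17, fused at its N terminus to Emerald GFP. The full sequenced construct is about 5.4 kb. In bacteria it replicates from a high-copy ColE1/pUC-type origin and is selected with kanamycin. An f1 origin is also present, a standard element that allows single-stranded DNA production.

The expression cassette is driven by the human cytomegalovirus immediate-early enhancer and promoter. It reads through the Emerald coding sequence directly into the roughly 720 bp BCL2 open reading frame. This is followed by a remnant of the multiple cloning site and an SV40 polyadenylation signal. A single NeoR/KanR gene (Tn5 aminoglycoside phosphotransferase) serves both hosts. The bacterial bla promoter drives it for kanamycin resistance in E. coli, and the SV40 enhancer/early promoter drives it for G418 selection of stably transfected mammalian cells, with an HSV TK polyadenylation signal downstream. The short ble, large T antigen and bGH poly(A) fragments in the annotation appear to be backbone remnants rather than functional elements.

BCL2 is an anti-apoptotic protein that regulates mitochondrial membrane permeability. The associated publication concerns degradation of BCL-2 by thalidomide derivatives that reprogram the binding surface of CRBN. A K-to-R change removes a lysine while conserving charge, a common way to test a candidate ubiquitination site, but the record does not state the rationale for K17R. The GFP tag allows the mutant protein's level and localization to be followed by fluorescence in transfected cells.
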