Addgene plasmid #220292: GFP-Bcl-2-K17R
Purpose: mammalian expression of Bcl-2-K17R tagged with GFP
Depositing lab: Xinlai Cheng. Depositing organization: Buchmann Institute for Molecular Life Sciences. Publication: Thalidomide derivatives degrade BCL-2 by reprogramming the binding surface of CRBN. Wang J, Heinz M, Han K, Shah VJ, Hasselbeck S, Schwalm MP, Rathore R, Hummer G, Zhou J, Dikic I, Cheng X. Cell Reports Physical Science, Volume 5, Issue 5, 101960 10.1016/j.xcrp.2024.101960.
Backbone
  Vector backbone: pEMD-C1
  Backbone size w/o insert (bp): 4702
  Vector type: Mammalian Expression
  Selectable markers: Neomycin (select with G418)
Growth in bacteria
  Bacterial resistance: Kanamycin, 50 μg/mL
  Growth temperature: 37°C
  Growth strain: DH5alpha
  Copy number: High Copy
Gene/Insert
  Gene/Insert name: Bcl2
  Species: H. sapiens (human)
  Insert size (bp): 720
  Mutation: K17R
  Entrez Gene: BCL2 (a.k.a. Bcl-2, PPP1R50)
  Promoter: CMV
  Tag / fusion protein: Emerald GFP (N terminal on backbone)
  Cloning method: Restriction Enzyme; 5′ cloning site unknown (unknown if destroyed)
Terms and licenses: Academic/Nonprofit Terms; Industry Terms: Not Available to Industry
How to cite: GFP-Bcl-2-K17R was a gift from Xinlai Cheng (Addgene plasmid # 220292 ; http://n2t.net/addgene:220292 ; RRID:Addgene_220292)
